Addgene plasmid #87437: pET42b-BE3
Purpose: Expresses BE3-NLS with an N-terminal His Tag (His6) for bacterial expression
Depositing lab: David Liu. Depositing organization: Harvard University. Publication: Improving the DNA specificity and applicability of base editing through protein engineering and protein delivery. Rees HA, Komor AC, Yeh WH, Caetano-Lopes J, Warman M, Edge ASB, Liu DR. Nat Commun. 2017 Jun 6;8:15790. doi: 10.1038/ncomms15790. PubMed 28585549.
Backbone
  Vector backbone: pET_42b
  Backbone size w/o insert (bp): 4983
  Total vector size (bp): 10146
  Vector type: Bacterial Expression
Growth in bacteria
  Bacterial resistance: Kanamycin, 50 μg/mL
  Growth temperature: 37°C
  Growth strain: DH5alpha
  Copy number: Low Copy
Gene/Insert
  Gene/Insert name: BE3 (alt name: GGS-His6-rAPOBEC1-XTEN-nCas9-GGS-UGI-GGS-NLS)
  Species: H. sapiens (human), R. norvegicus (rat); Bacillus phage PBS2
  Insert size (bp): 5163
  Entrez Gene: Apobec1 (a.k.a. REPR, apobec-1)
  Promoter: T7
  Tag / fusion protein: His6 (N terminal on insert)
  Cloning method: Ligation Independent Cloning
  Sequencing primers: 5′ TAATACGACTCACTATAGGG; 3′ GCTAGTTATTGCTCAGCGG
Terms and licenses: Academic/Nonprofit Terms; Industry Terms: Not Available to Industry
How to cite: pET42b-BE3 was a gift from David Liu (Addgene plasmid # 87437 ; http://n2t.net/addgene:87437 ; RRID:Addgene_87437)
