[The description below was written by a language model from this plasmid's Addgene catalogue record and pLannotate feature annotations shown in this document.]
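Description:
pET42b-BE3 is a bacterial expression plasmid built on the pET-42b backbone for producing the BE3 cytosine base editor as a recombinant protein in E. coli. It carries a kanamycin resistance gene (aph(3')-Ia) for selection and replicates from a ColE1/pBR322-type origin accompanied by the rop gene and bom region, consistent with its catalogue listing as low copy. An f1 origin is also present, along with short tetracycline-resistance fragments that are non-functional backbone remnants. The catalogue gives a total size of about 10.1 kb, whereas the sequenced record is slightly longer at about 10.4 kb.

The insert, roughly 5.2 kb, encodes a single fusion protein described as GGS-His6-rAPOBEC1-XTEN-nCas9-GGS-UGI-GGS-NLS. Rat APOBEC1, a cytidine deaminase, is joined through an XTEN linker to the D10A nickase form of Streptococcus pyogenes Cas9, followed by the uracil glycosylase inhibitor (UGI) from Bacillus phage PBS2 and a nuclear localization signal. In this design the guide-RNA-programmed nickase brings the deaminase to a target site, where it converts cytosine to uracil. UGI blocks uracil excision repair, and nicking of the opposite strand favours a permanent C-to-T change. The N-terminal His6 tag allows affinity purification; the tag, linkers and NLS are listed in the catalogue but not annotated individually in the feature table. Expression is driven by a T7 promoter with an adjacent lac operator and the T7 gene 10 ribosome binding site, ends at a T7 terminator, and is repressed by plasmid-encoded lacI until induction with IPTG in a host supplying T7 RNA polymerase. The associated publication title indicates that the purified protein is intended for base editing by protein delivery.
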