Features (pLannotate 1.2.2; 20 found; start..end, strand, type, name):
     39..722     +  CDS            Apobec1: ABEC1_RAT - Experimental evidence at protein level: Swiss-Prot protein existence level 1. Catalytic component of the apolipoprotein B mRNA editing enzyme complex which is responsible for the postranscriptional editing of a CAA codon for Gln to a UAA codon for stop in the APOB mRNA. May also play a role in the epigenetic regulation of gene expression by participating in DNA demethylation. From Rattus norvegicus (Rat).
    771..4872    +  CDS            Cas9(D10A) (fragment): nickase mutant of the Cas9 endonuclease from the Streptococcus pyogenes Type II CRISPR/Cas system generates RNA-guided single strand nicks in DNA due to the D10A mutation in the RuvC catalytic domain
   4884..5132    +  CDS            UGI: UNGI_BPPB2 - Experimental evidence at protein level: Swiss-Prot protein existence level 1. This protein binds specifically and reversibly to the host uracil-DNA glycosylase, preventing removal of uracil residues from PBS2 DNA by the host uracil-excision repair system. From Bacillus phage PBS2 (Bacteriophage PBS2).
   5194..5237    +  CDS            SET1 (fragment): solubility-enhancement tag derived from T7 phage gene 10B
   5245..5292    +  terminator     T7 terminator: transcription terminator for bacteriophage T7 RNA polymerase
   5329..5784    +  rep_origin     f1 ori (sequence partly withheld): f1 bacteriophage origin of replication; arrow indicates direction of (+) strand synthesis
   5810..5867    +  promoter       AmpR promoter (fragment): bla
   5876..6691    -  CDS            KanR: aminoglycoside phosphotransferase; aph(3')-Ia; confers resistance to kanamycin in bacteria or G418 (Geneticin®) in eukaryotes
   6813..7401    +  rep_origin     ori: high-copy-number ColE1/pMB1/pBR322/pUC origin of replication
   7587..7726    -  misc_feature   bom: basis of mobility region from pBR322
   7828..8019    -  CDS            rop: Rop protein, which maintains plasmids at low copy number; rop
   8036..8416    +  CDS            YPB1_ECOLX: Protein predicted: Swiss-Prot protein existence level 4. From Escherichia coli.
   8488..8779    -  CDS            TcR (fragment): tetracycline efflux protein; tet; confers resistance to tetracycline
   8794..8815    -  protein_bind   CAP binding site: CAP binding activates transcription in the presence of cAMP. E. coli catabolite activator protein
   8828..9910    -  CDS            lacI: lac repressor; lacI; The lac repressor binds to the lac operator to inhibit transcription in E. coli. This inhibition can be relieved by adding lactose or isopropyl-β-D-thiogalactopyranoside (IPTG).
   9911..9988    -  promoter       lacI promoter: lacI
   9996..10275   -  CDS            TcR (fragment): tetracycline efflux protein; tet; confers resistance to tetracycline
  10297..10315   +  promoter       T7 promoter: promoter for bacteriophage T7 RNA polymerase
  10316..10340   +  protein_bind   lac operator: The lac repressor binds to the lac operator to inhibit transcription in E. coli. This inhibition can be relieved by adding lactose or isopropyl-β-D-thiogalactopyranoside (IPTG). lac repressor encoded by lacI
  10355..2       +  RBS            RBS (across the origin): efficient ribosome binding site from bacteriophage T7 gene 10 (Olins and Rangwala, 1989)
>Addgene plasmid #87437 | pET42b-BE3 | addgene full sequence | sequence record 176743 | Addgene NGS Result
GATATACCATGGGCAGCAGTCATCATCATCACCATCACTCTTCTGAAACCGGTCCGGTTGCGGTTGACCC
GACCCTGCGTCGTCGTATCGAACCGCACGAATTCGAAGTTTTCTTCGACCCGCGTGAACTGCGTAAAGAA
ACCTGCCTGCTGTACGAAATCAACTGGGGTGGTCGTCACTCTATCTGGCGTCACACCTCTCAGAACACCA
ACAAACACGTTGAAGTTAACTTCATCGAAAAATTCACCACCGAACGTTACTTCTGCCCGAACACCCGTTG
CTCTATCACCTGGTTCCTGTCTTGGTCTCCGTGCGGTGAATGCTCTCGTGCGATCACCGAATTCCTGTCT
CGTTACCCGCACGTTACCCTGTTCATCTACATCGCGCGTCTGTACCACCACGCGGACCCGCGTAACCGTC
AGGGTCTGCGTGACCTGATCTCTTCTGGTGTTACCATCCAGATCATGACCGAACAGGAATCTGGTTACTG
CTGGCGTAACTTCGTTAACTACTCTCCGTCTAACGAAGCGCACTGGCCGCGTTACCCGCACCTGTGGGTT
CGTCTGTACGTTCTGGAACTGTACTGCATCATCCTGGGTCTGCCGCCGTGCCTGAACATCCTGCGTCGTA
AACAGCCGCAGCTGACCTTCTTCACCATCGCGCTGCAGTCTTGCCACTACCAGCGTCTGCCGCCGCACAT
CCTGTGGGCGACCGGTCTGAAATCCGGTAGCGAAACACCGGGGACTTCAGAATCGGCCACCCCGGAGTCT
GATAAGAAATACTCAATAGGCTTAGCTATCGGCACAAATAGCGTCGGATGGGCGGTGATCACTGATGAAT
ATAAGGTTCCGTCTAAAAAGTTCAAGGTTCTGGGAAATACAGACCGCCACAGTATCAAAAAAAATCTTAT
AGGGGCTCTTTTATTTGACAGTGGAGAGACAGCGGAAGCGACTCGTCTCAAACGGACAGCTCGTAGAAGG
TATACACGTCGGAAGAATCGTATTTGTTATCTACAGGAGATTTTTTCAAATGAGATGGCGAAAGTAGATG
ATAGTTTCTTTCATCGACTTGAAGAGTCTTTTTTGGTGGAAGAAGACAAGAAGCATGAACGTCATCCTAT
TTTTGGAAATATAGTAGATGAAGTTGCTTATCATGAGAAATATCCAACTATCTATCATCTGCGAAAAAAA
TTGGTAGATTCTACTGATAAAGCGGATTTGCGCTTAATCTATTTGGCCTTAGCGCATATGATTAAGTTTC
GTGGTCATTTTTTGATTGAGGGAGATTTAAATCCTGATAATAGTGATGTGGACAAACTATTTATCCAGTT
GGTACAAACCTACAATCAATTATTTGAAGAAAACCCTATTAACGCAAGTGGAGTAGATGCTAAAGCGATT
CTTTCTGCACGATTGAGTAAATCAAGACGATTAGAAAATCTCATTGCTCAGCTCCCCGGTGAGAAGAAAA
ATGGCTTATTTGGGAATCTCATTGCTTTGTCATTGGGTTTGACCCCTAATTTTAAATCAAATTTTGATTT
GGCAGAAGATGCTAAATTACAGCTTTCAAAAGATACTTACGATGATGATTTAGATAATTTATTGGCGCAA
ATTGGAGATCAATATGCTGATTTGTTTTTGGCAGCTAAGAATTTATCAGATGCTATTTTACTTTCAGATA
TCCTAAGAGTAAATACTGAAATAACTAAGGCTCCCCTATCAGCTTCAATGATTAAACGCTACGATGAACA
TCATCAAGACTTGACTCTTTTAAAAGCTTTAGTTCGACAACAACTTCCAGAAAAGTATAAAGAAATCTTT
TTTGATCAATCAAAAAACGGATATGCAGGTTATATTGATGGGGGAGCTAGCCAAGAAGAATTTTATAAAT
TTATCAAACCAATTTTAGAAAAAATGGATGGTACTGAGGAATTATTGGTGAAACTAAATCGTGAAGATTT
GCTGCGCAAGCAACGGACCTTTGACAACGGCTCTATTCCCCATCAAATTCACTTGGGTGAGCTGCATGCT
ATTTTGAGAAGACAAGAAGACTTTTATCCATTTTTAAAAGACAATCGTGAGAAGATTGAAAAAATCTTGA
CTTTTCGAATTCCTTATTATGTTGGTCCATTGGCGCGTGGCAATAGTCGTTTTGCATGGATGACTCGGAA
GTCTGAAGAAACAATTACCCCATGGAATTTTGAAGAAGTTGTCGATAAAGGTGCTTCAGCTCAATCATTT
ATTGAACGCATGACAAACTTTGATAAAAATCTTCCAAATGAAAAAGTACTACCAAAACATAGTTTGCTTT
ATGAGTATTTTACGGTTTATAACGAATTGACAAAGGTCAAATATGTTACTGAAGGAATGCGAAAACCAGC
ATTTCTTTCAGGTGAACAGAAGAAAGCCATTGTTGATTTACTCTTCAAAACAAATCGAAAAGTAACCGTT
AAGCAATTAAAAGAAGATTATTTCAAAAAAATAGAATGTTTTGATAGTGTTGAAATTTCAGGAGTTGAAG
ATAGATTTAATGCTTCATTAGGTACCTACCATGATTTGCTAAAAATTATTAAAGATAAAGATTTTTTGGA
TAATGAAGAAAATGAAGATATCTTAGAGGATATTGTTTTAACATTGACCTTATTTGAAGATAGGGAGATG
ATTGAGGAAAGACTTAAAACATATGCTCACCTCTTTGATGATAAGGTGATGAAACAGCTTAAACGTCGCC
GTTATACTGGTTGGGGACGTTTGTCTCGAAAATTGATTAATGGTATTAGGGATAAGCAATCTGGCAAAAC
AATATTAGATTTTTTGAAATCAGATGGTTTTGCCAATCGCAATTTTATGCAGCTGATCCATGATGATAGT
TTGACATTTAAAGAAGACATTCAAAAAGCACAAGTGTCTGGACAAGGCGATAGTTTACATGAACATATTG
CAAATTTAGCTGGTAGCCCTGCTATTAAAAAAGGTATTTTACAGACTGTAAAAGTTGTTGATGAATTGGT
CAAAGTAATGGGGCGGCATAAGCCAGAAAATATCGTTATTGAAATGGCACGTGAAAATCAGACAACTCAA
AAGGGCCAGAAAAATTCGCGAGAGCGTATGAAACGAATCGAAGAAGGTATCAAAGAATTAGGAAGTCAGA
TTCTTAAAGAGCATCCTGTTGAAAATACTCAATTGCAAAATGAAAAGCTCTATCTCTATTATCTCCAAAA
TGGAAGAGACATGTATGTGGACCAAGAATTAGATATTAATCGTTTAAGTGATTATGATGTCGATCACATT
GTTCCACAAAGTTTCCTTAAAGACGATTCAATAGACAATAAGGTCTTAACGCGTTCTGATAAAAATCGTG
GTAAATCGGATAACGTTCCAAGTGAAGAAGTAGTCAAAAAGATGAAAAACTATTGGAGACAACTTCTAAA
CGCCAAGTTAATCACTCAACGTAAGTTTGATAATTTAACGAAAGCTGAACGTGGAGGTTTGAGTGAACTT
GATAAAGCTGGTTTTATCAAACGCCAATTGGTTGAAACTCGCCAAATCACTAAGCATGTGGCACAAATTT
TGGATAGTCGCATGAATACTAAATACGATGAAAATGATAAACTTATTCGAGAGGTTAAAGTGATTACCTT
AAAATCTAAATTAGTTTCTGACTTCCGAAAAGATTTCCAATTCTATAAAGTACGTGAGATTAACAATTAC
CATCATGCCCATGATGCGTATCTAAATGCCGTCGTTGGAACTGCTTTGATTAAGAAATATCCAAAACTTG
AATCGGAGTTTGTCTATGGTGATTATAAAGTTTATGATGTTCGTAAAATGATTGCTAAGTCTGAGCAAGA
AATAGGCAAAGCAACCGCAAAATATTTCTTTTACTCTAATATCATGAACTTCTTCAAAACAGAAATTACA
CTTGCAAATGGAGAGATTCGCAAACGCCCTCTAATCGAAACTAATGGGGAAACTGGAGAAATTGTCTGGG
ATAAAGGGCGAGATTTTGCCACAGTGCGCAAAGTATTGTCCATGCCCCAAGTCAATATTGTCAAGAAAAC
AGAAGTACAGACAGGCGGATTCTCCAAGGAGTCAATTTTACCAAAAAGAAATTCGGACAAGCTTATTGCT
CGTAAAAAAGACTGGGATCCAAAAAAATATGGTGGTTTTGATAGTCCAACGGTAGCTTATTCAGTCCTAG
TTGTTGCTAAGGTGGAAAAAGGGAAATCGAAGAAGTTAAAATCCGTTAAAGAGTTACTAGGGATCACAAT
TATGGAAAGAAGTTCCTTTGAAAAAAATCCGATTGACTTTTTAGAAGCTAAAGGATATAAGGAAGTTAAA
AAAGACTTAATCATTAAACTACCTAAATATAGTCTTTTTGAGTTAGAAAACGGTCGTAAACGGATGCTGG
CTAGTGCCGGAGAATTACAAAAAGGAAATGAGCTGGCTCTGCCAAGCAAATATGTGAATTTTTTATATTT
AGCTAGTCATTATGAAAAGTTGAAGGGTAGTCCAGAAGATAACGAACAAAAACAATTGTTTGTGGAGCAG
CATAAGCATTATTTAGATGAGATTATTGAGCAAATCAGTGAATTTTCTAAGCGTGTTATTTTAGCAGATG
CCAATTTAGATAAAGTTCTTAGTGCATATAACAAACATAGAGACAAACCAATACGTGAACAAGCAGAAAA
TATTATTCATTTATTTACGTTGACGAATCTTGGAGCTCCCGCTGCTTTTAAATATTTTGATACAACAATT
GATCGTAAACGATATACGTCTACAAAAGAAGTTTTAGATGCCACTCTTATCCATCAATCCATCACTGGTC
TTTATGAAACACGCATTGATTTGAGTCAGCTAGGAGGTGACTCTGGTGGTTCTACTAATCTGTCAGATAT
TATTGAAAAGGAGACCGGTAAGCAACTGGTTATCCAGGAATCCATCCTCATGCTCCCAGAGGAGGTGGAA
GAAGTCATTGGGAACAAGCCGGAAAGCGATATACTCGTGCACACCGCCTACGACGAGAGCACCGACGAGA
ATGTCATGCTTCTGACTAGCGACGCCCCTGAATACAAGCCTTGGGCTCTGGTCATACAGGATAGCAACGG
TGAGAACAAGATTAAGATGCTCTCTGGTGGTTCTCCCAAGAAGAAGAGGAAAGTCTAATAATTGATTAAT
ACCTAGGCTGCTAAACAAAGCCCGAAAGGAAGCTGAGTTGGCTGCTGCCACCGCTGAGCAATAACTAGCA
TAACCCCTTGGGGCCTCTAAACGGGTCTTGAGGGGTTTTTTGCTGAAAGGAGGAACTATATCCGGATTGG
CGAATGGG
[124 nt withheld, positions 5329-5452]
C
[91 nt withheld, positions 5454-5544]
A
[49 nt withheld, positions 5546-5594]
CCTTTGACGTTGGAGTCCACGTTCTTT
[37 nt withheld, positions 5622-5658]
ACCATATCTCGGTCTATTCTTTTGATTTATAAGGGATTTTGCCGATTTCGGCCTATTGGTTAAAAAATGA
GCTGATTTAACAAAAATTTAACGCGAATTTTAACAAAATATTAACGCTTACAATTTAGGTGGCACTTTTC
GGGGAAATGTGCGCGGAACCCCTATTTGTTTATTTTTCTAAATACATTCAAATATGTATCCGCTCATGAA
TTAATTCTTAGAAAAACTCATCGAGCATCAAATGAAACTGCAATTTATTCATATCAGGATTATCAATACC
ATATTTTTGAAAAAGCCGTTTCTGTAATGAAGGAGAAAACTCACCGAGGCAGTTCCATAGGATGGCAAGA
TCCTGGTATCGGTCTGCGATTCCGACTCGTCCAACATCAATACAACCTATTAATTTCCCCTCGTCAAAAA
TAAGGTTATCAAGTGAGAAATCACCATGAGTGACGACTGAATCCGGTGAGAATGGCAAAAGTTTATGCAT
TTCTTTCCAGACTTGTTCAACAGGCCAGCCATTACGCTCGTCATCAAAATCACTCGCATCAACCAAACCG
TTATTCATTCGTGATTGCGCCTGAGCGAGACGAAATACGCGATCGCTGTTAAAAGGACAATTACAAACAG
GAATCGAATGCAACCGGCGCAGGAACACTGCCAGCGCATCAACAATATTTTCACCTGAATCAGGATATTC
TTCTAATACCTGGAATGCTGTTTTCCCGGGGATCGCAGTGGTGAGTAACCATGCATCATCAGGAGTACGG
ATAAAATGCTTGATGGTCGGAAGAGGCATAAATTCCGTCAGCCAGTTTAGTCTGACCATCTCATCTGTAA
CATCATTGGCAACGCTACCTTTGCCATGTTTCAGAAACAACTCTGGCGCATCGGGCTTCCCATACAATCG
ATAGATTGTCGCACCTGATTGCCCGACATTATCGCGAGCCCATTTATACCCATATAAATCAGCATCCATG
TTGGAATTTAATCGCGGCCTAGAGCAAGACGTTTCCCGTTGAATATGGCTCATAACACCCCTTGTATTAC
TGTTTATGTAAGCAGACAGTTTTATTGTTCATGACCAAAATCCCTTAACGTGAGTTTTCGTTCCACTGAG
CGTCAGACCCCGTAGAAAAGATCAAAGGATCTTCTTGAGATCCTTTTTTTCTGCGCGTAATCTGCTGATT
GCAAACAAAAAAACCACCGCTACCAGCGGTGGTTTGTTTGCCGGATCAAGAGCTACCAACTCTTTTTCCG
AAGGTAACTGGCTTCAGCAGAGCGCAGATACCAAATACTGTCCTTCTAGTGTAGCCGTAGTTAGGCCACC
ACTTCAAGAACTCTGTAGCACCGCCTACATACCTCGCTCTGCTAATCATGTTACCAGTGGCTGCTGCCAG
TGGCGATAAGTCGTGTCTTACCGGGTTGGACTCAAGACGATAGTTACCGGATAAGGCGCAGCGGTCGGGC
TGAACGGGGGGTTCGTGCACACAGCCAAGCTTGGAGCGAACGACCTACACCGAACTGAGATACCTACAGC
GTGAGCTATGAGAAAGCGCCACGCTTCCCGAAGGGAGAAAGGCGGACAGGTATCCGGTAAGCGGCAGGGT
CGGAACAGGAGAGCGCACGAGGGAGCTTCCAGGGGGAAACGCCTGGTATCTTTATAGTCCTGTCGGGTTT
CGCCACCTCTGACTTGAGCGTCGATTTTTGTGATGCTCGTCAGGGGGGCGGAGCCTATGGAAAAACGCCA
GCAACGCGGCCTTTTTACGGTTCCTGGCCTTTTGCTGGCCTTTTGCTCACATGTTCTTTCCTGCGTTATC
CCCTGATTCTGTGGATAACCGTATTACCGCCTTTGAGTGAGCTGATACCGCTCGCCGCAGCCGAACGACC
GAGCGCAGCGAGTCAGTGAGCGAGGAAGCGGAAGAGCGCCTGATGCGGTATTTTCTCCTTACGCATCTGT
GCGGTATTTCACACCGCAATGGTGCACTCTCAGTACAATCTGCTCTGATGCCGCATAGTTAAGCCAGTAT
ACACTCCGCTATCGCTACGTGACTGGGTCATGGCTGCGCCCCGACACCCGCCAACACCCGCTGACGCGCC
CTGACGGGCTTGTCTGCTCCCGGCATCCGCTTACAGACAAGCTGTGACCGTCTCCGGGAGCTGCATGTGT
CAGAGGTTTTCACCGTCATCACCGAAACGCGCGAGGCAGCTGCGGTAAAGCTCATAAGCGTGGTCGTGAA
GCGATTCACAGATGTCTGCCTGTTCATCCGCGTCCAGCTCGTTGAGTTTCTCCAGAAGCGTTAATGTCTG
GCTTCTGATAAAGCGGGCCATGTTAAGGGCGGTTTTTTCCTGTTTGGTCACTGATGCCTCCGTGTAAGGG
GGATTTCTGTTCATGGGGGTAATGATACCGATGAAACGAGAGAGGATGCTCACGATACGGGTTACTGATG
ATGAACATGCCCGGTTACTGGAACGTTGTGAGGGTAAACAACTGGCGGTATGGATGCGGCGGGACCAGAG
AAAAATCACTCAGGGTCAATGCCAGCGCTTCGTTAATACAGATGTAGGTGTTCCACAGGGTAGCCAGCAG
CATCCTGCGATGCAGATCCGGAACATAATGGTGCAGGGCGCTGACTTCCGCGTTTCCAGACTTTACGAAA
CACGGAAACCGAAGACCATTCATGTTGTTGCTCAGGTCGCAGACGTTTTGCAGCAGCAGTCGCTTCACGT
TCGCTCGCGTATCGGTGATTCATTCTGCTAACCAGTAAGGCAACCCCGCCAGCCTAGCCGGGTCCTCAAC
GACAGGAGCACGATCATGCGCACCCGTGGGGCCGCCATGCCGGCGATAATGGCCTGCTTCTCGCCGAAAC
GTTTGGTGGCGGGACCAGTGACGAAGGCTTGAGCGAGGGAGTGCAAGATTCCGAATACCGCAAGCGACAG
GCCGATCATCGTCGCGCTCCAGCGAAAGCGGTCCTCGCCGAAAATGACCCAGAGCGCTGCCGGCACCTGT
CCTACGAGTTGCATGATAAAGAAGACAGTCATAAGTGCGGCGACGATAGTCATGCCCCGCGCCCACCGGA
AGGAGCTGACTGGGTTGAAGGCTCTCAAGGGCATCGGTCGAGATCCCGGTGCCTAATGAGTGAGCTAACT
TACATTAATTGCGTTGCGCTCACTGCCAGCTTTCCAGTCGGGAAACCTGTCGTGCCAGCTGCATTAATGA
ATCGGCCAACGCGCGGGGAGAGGCGGTTTGCGTATTGGGCGCCAGGGTGGTTTTTCTTTTCACCAGTGAG
ACGGGCAACAGCTGATTGCCCTTCACCGCCTGGCCCTGAGAGAGTTGCAGCAAGCGGTCCACGCTGGTTT
GCCCCAGCAGGCGAAAATCCTGTTTGATGGTGGTTAACGGCGGGATATAACATGAGCTGTCTTCGGTATC
GTCGTATCCCACTACCGAGATATCCGCACCAACGCGCAGCCCGGACTCGGTAATGGCGCGCATTGCGCCC
AGCGCCATCTGATCGTTGGCAACCAGCATCGCAGTGGGAACGATGCCCTCATTCAGCATTTGCATGGTTT
GTTGAAAACCGGACATGGCACTCCAGTCGCCTTCCCGTTCCGCTATCGGCTGAATTTGATTGCGAGTGAG
ATATTTATGCCAGCCAGCCAGACGCAGACGCGCCGAGACAGAACTTAATGGGCCCGCTAACAGCGCGATT
TGCTGGTGACCCAATGCGACCAGATGCTCCACGCCCAGTCGCGTACCGTCTTCATGGGAGAAAATAATAC
TGTTGATGGGTGTCTGGTCAGAGACATCAAGAAATAACGCCGGAACATTAGTGCAGGCAGCTTCCACAGC
AATGGCATCCTGGTCATCCAGCGGATAGTTAATGATCAGCCCACTGACGCGTTGCGCGAGAAGATTGTGC
ACCGCCGCTTTACAGGCTTCGACGCCGCTTCGTTCTACCATCGACACCACCACGCTGGCACCCAGTTGAT
CGGCGCGAGATTTAATCGCCGCGACAATTTGCGACGGCGCGTGCAGGGCCAGACTGGAGGTGGCAACGCC
AATCAGCAACAACTGTTTGCCCGCCAGTTGTTGTGCCACGCGGTTGGGAATGTAATTCAGCTCCGCCATC
GCCGCTTCCACTTTTTCCCGCGTTTTCGCAGAAACGTGGCTGGCATGGTTCACCACGCGGGAAACGGTCT
GATAAGAGACACCGGCATACTCTGCGACATCGTATAACGTTACTGGTTTCACATTCACCACCCTGAATTG
ACTCTCTTCCGGGCGCTATCATGCCATACCGCGAAAGGTTTTGCGCCATTCGATGGTGTCCGGGATCTCG
ACGCTCTCCCTTATGCGACTCCTGCATTAGGAAGCAGCCCAGTAGTAGGTTGAGGCCGTTGAGCACCGCC
GCCGCAAGGAATGGTGCATGCAAGGAGATGGCGCCCAACAGTCCCCCGGCCACGGGGCCTGCCACCATAC
CCACGCCGAAACAAGCGCTCATGAGCCCAAAGTGGCGAGCCCGATCTTCCCCATCGGTGATGTCGGCGAT
ATAGGCGCCAGCAACCGCACCTGTGGCGCCGGTGATGCCGGCCACGATGCGTCCGGCGTAGAGGATCGAG
ATCTCGATCCCGCGAAATTAATACGACTCACTATAGGGGAATTGTGAGCGGATAACAATTCCCCTCTAGA
AATAATTTTGTTTAACTTTAAGAAGGA
